Addgene plasmid #80897: pcDNA3-Smad7-delta
Purpose: mammalian expression of Smad7 delta
Depositing lab: Aristidis Moustakas. Depositing organization: Uppsala University, Institute of Medical Biochemistry and Microbiology (IMBIM).
Backbone
  Vector backbone: pcDNA3
  Vector type: Mammalian Expression
Growth in bacteria
  Bacterial resistance: Ampicillin, 100 μg/mL
  Growth temperature: 37°C
  Growth strain: DH5alpha
  Copy number: High Copy
Gene/Insert
  Gene/Insert name: Smad7 (alt name: SMAD family member 7)
  Species: M. musculus (mouse)
  Mutation: aa 2-409
  Entrez Gene: Smad7 (a.k.a. Madh7)
  Promoter: CMV
  Tag / fusion protein: Flag (N terminal on backbone)
  Cloning method: Restriction Enzyme; 5′ cloning site EcoRI (not destroyed); 3′ cloning site XhoI (not destroyed)
  Sequencing primers: 5′ CMV-F; 3′ BGH-rev
Terms and licenses: Academic/Nonprofit Terms; Industry Terms: Not Available to Industry
How to cite: pcDNA3-Smad7-delta was a gift from Aristidis Moustakas (Addgene plasmid # 80897 ; http://n2t.net/addgene:80897 ; RRID:Addgene_80897)
