[The description below was written by a language model from this plasmid's Addgene catalogue record.]
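Description:
pcDNA3-Smad7-delta is a mammalian expression plasmid built on the pcDNA3 backbone and designed to produce a truncated form of mouse Smad7 (SMAD family member 7, also known as Madh7) in transfected cells. It is maintained in E. coli as a high-copy plasmid under ampicillin selection. No feature table accompanies the record, so other backbone elements are not itemised. The standard pcDNA3 vector generally also carries a neomycin resistance cassette for G418 selection of stable mammalian lines, but this is not confirmed here.

The insert encodes amino acids 2 to 409 of mouse Smad7, cloned between EcoRI and XhoI sites that both remain intact. Omitting the native start codon allows an in-frame fusion to an N-terminal Flag epitope supplied by the backbone. The "delta" designation refers to this truncation; the stated residue range implies loss of the extreme C-terminal portion of the protein, although the record does not describe the functional consequence. Transcription is driven by the strong constitutive CMV promoter, and the listed BGH reverse sequencing primer is consistent with the bovine growth hormone polyadenylation region that follows the pcDNA3 cloning site.

Smad7 is an inhibitory Smad that antagonises TGF-β family signalling. A Flag-tagged deletion variant such as this is typically used alongside the full-length protein to map the regions needed for its activity or interactions, with the tag enabling detection by immunoblotting and recovery by immunoprecipitation. The record itself states the purpose only as mammalian expression of Smad7 delta.
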