>Addgene plasmid #80897 | pcDNA3-Smad7-delta | addgene partial sequence | sequence record 157840 | CMV-F 5'-CGCAAATGGGCGGTAGGCGTG-3'
CTCTCTGGCTACTAGAGAACCCACTGTCTTACTGGCTTATCGAAATTAATACGACTCACTATAGGGAGAC
CCAAGCTTGGTACCGAGCTCGGATCCACCGCCATGGACTACAAGGACGATGATGACAAGGGCGAATTCGG
GTTCAGGACCAAACGATCTGCGCTCGTCCGGCGTCTCTGGAGGAGCCGTGCGCCCGGCGGCGAGGACGAG
GAGGAGGGCGTGGGGGGTGGCGGCGGAGGAGGCGAGCTGCGGGGAGAAGGGGCGACGGACGGCCGGGCTT
ATGGGGCTGGTGGCGGCGGTGCGGGCAGGGCTGGCTGCTGCCTGGGCAAGGCAGTCCGAGGTGCCAAAGG
TCACCACCATCCCCATCCCCCAACCTCGGGTGCCGGGGCGGCCGGGGGCGCCGAGGCGGATCTGAAGGCG
CTCACGCACTCGGTGCTCAAGAAACTCAAGGAGCGGCAGCTGGAGCTGCTGCTTCAGGCCGTGGAGTCCC
GCGGCGGTACGCGCACCGCGTGCCTCCTGCTGCCCGGCCGCCTGGACTGCAGGCTGGGCCCGGGGGCGCC
CGCCAGCGCGCAGCCCGCGCAGCCGCCCTCGTCCTACTCGCTCCCCCTCCTGCTGTGCAAAGTGTTCAGG
TGGCCGGATCTCAGGCATTCCTCGGAAGTCAAGAGGCTGTGTTGCTGTGAATCTTACGGGAAGATCAACC
CCGAGCTGGTGTGCTGCAACCCCCATCACCTTAGTCGACTCTGTGAACTAGAGTCTCCCCCTCCTCCTTA
CTCCAGATACCCAATGGATTTTCTCAAACCAACTGCAGGCTGTCCAGATGCTGTACCTTCCTCCGCGG
