>Addgene plasmid #80897 | pcDNA3-Smad7-delta | addgene partial sequence | sequence record 157841 | BGH-rev 5'-TAGAAGGCACAGTCGAGG-3'
TATAGAATAGGGCCCTCTAGATGCATGCTCGAGCTAGCGGGTGTAGCACTGGCCCCAGCCCTTCACAAAG
CTGATCTGCACGGTGAAACCCGTCCATGGTTGCTGCATGAACTCGTGGTCATTGGGCCGCTGCAGGCTGT
AGGCTTTCTCATAGTCAAAAGCCTTGATGGAGAAACCAGGGAACACTTTGTGCACCAACAGCGTCCTGGA
GTCCGGGTTGTCCAGTGTGGCGGACTTGATGAAGATGGGGTAACTGCTGCGGTTGTAAACCCACACGCCA
TCCACTTCCCGCGTCAGCTGGATGCCACAGCCGATCTTGCTCCGCACTTTCTGTACCAGCTGACTCTTGT
TGTCCGAATTGAGCTGTCCGAGGCAAAAGCCATTCCCCTGAGGTAGATCATAGAAGATATCCAGGGAGGG
CTCTTGGACACAGTAGAGCCTCCCCACGCGAGTCTTCTCCTCCCAGTATGCCACCACGCACCAGTGTGAC
CGATCCCCAGGCTCCAGAAGAAGTTGGGAATCTGAAAGCCCCCCAGGGGCCAGATAATTCGTTCCCCCGG
TTTCCGCGGAGGAAGGTACAGCATCTGGACAGCCTGCAGTTGGTTTGAGAAAATCCATTGGGTATCTGGA
GTAAGGAGGAGGGGGAGACTCTAGTTCACAGAGTCGACTAAGGTGATGGGGGTTGCAGCACACCAGCTCG
GGGTTGATCTTCCCGTAAGATTCACAGCAACACAGCCTCTTGACTTCCGAGGAATGCCTGAGATCCGGCC
ACCTGAACACTTTGCACAGCAGGAGGGGGAGCGAGTA
